>Addgene plasmid #13221 | pc3XB-ZF87 | depositor full sequence | sequence record 7570 | Author sequence
GACGGATCGGGAGATCTCCCGATCCCCTATGGTGCACTCTCAGTACAATCTGCTCTGATGCCGCATAGTT
AAGCCAGTATCTGCTCCCTGCTTGTGTGTTGGAGGTCGCTGAGTAGTGCGCGAGCAAAATTTAAGCTACA
ACAAGGCAAGGCTTGACCGACAATTGCATGAAGAATCTGCTTAGGGTTAGGCGTTTTGCGCTGCTTCGCG
ATGTACGGGCCAGATATACGCGTTGACATTGATTATTGACTAGTTATTAATAGTAATCAATTACGGGGTC
ATTAGTTCATAGCCCATATATGGAGTTCCGCGTTACATAACTTACGGTAAATGGCCCGCCTGGCTGACCG
CCCAACGACCCCCGCCCATTGACGTCAATAATGACGTATGTTCCCATAGTAACGCCAATAGGGACTTTCC
ATTGACGTCAATGGGTGGAGTATTTACGGTAAACTGCCCACTTGGCAGTACATCAAGTGTATCATATGCC
AAGTACGCCCCCTATTGACGTCAATGACGGTAAATGGCCCGCCTGGCATTATGCCCAGTACATGACCTTA
TGGGACTTTCCTACTTGGCAGTACATCTACGTATTAGTCATCGCTATTACCATGGTGATGCGGTTTTGGC
AGTACATCAATGGGCGTGGATAGCGGTTTGACTCACGGGGATTTCCAAGTCTCCACCCCATTGACGTCAA
TGGGAGTTTGTTTTGGCACCAAAATCAACGGGACTTTCCAAAATGTCGTAACAACTCCGCCCCATTGACG
CAAATGGGCGGTAGGCGTGTACGGTGGGAGGTCTATATAAGCAGAGCTCTCTGGCTAACTAGAGAACCCA
CTGCTTACTGGCTTATCGAAATTAATACGACTCACTATAGGGAGACCCAAGCTGGCTAGCGTTTAAACGG
GCCCTCTAGACCCGGGGAGAAGCCTTACAAATGCCCAGAATGTGGAAAGAGTTTTAGCAGGAGAGATGAA
CTCAATGTGCACCAGAGAACACATACCGGTGGATCCTCTGCACAGTAGTAAGCTTAAGTTTAAACCGCTG
ATCAGCCTCGACTGTGCCTTCTAGTTGCCAGCCATCTGTTGTTTGCCCCTCCCCCGTGCCTTCCTTGACC
CTGGAAGGTGCCACTCCCACTGTCCTTTCCTAATAAAATGAGGAAATTGCATCGCATTGTCTGAGTAGGT
GTCATTCTATTCTGGGGGGTGGGGTGGGGCAGGACAGCAAGGGGGAGGATTGGGAAGACAATAGCAGGCA
TGCTGGGGATGCGGTGGGCTCTATGGCTTCTGAGGCGGAAAGAACCAGCTGGGGCTCTAGGGGGTATCCC
C
[124 nt withheld, positions 1332-1455]
C
[91 nt withheld, positions 1457-1547]
A
[49 nt withheld, positions 1549-1597]
CCTTTGACGTTGGAGTCCACGTTCTTT
[37 nt withheld, positions 1625-1661]
ACCCTATCTCGGTCTATTCTTTTGATTTATAAGGGATTTTGCCGATTTCGGCCTATTGGTTAAAAAATGA
GCTGATTTAACAAAAATTTAACGCGAATTAATTCTGTGGAATGTGTGTCAGTTAGGGTGTGGAAAGTCCC
CAGGCTCCCCAGCAGGCAGAAGTATGCAAAGCATGCATCTCAATTAGTCAGCAACCAGGTGTGGAAAGTC
CCCAGGCTCCCCAGCAGGCAGAAGTATGCAAAGCATGCATCTCAATTAGTCAGCAACCATAGTCCCGCCC
CTAACTCCGCCCATCCCGCCCCTAACTCCGCCCAGTTCCGCCCATTCTCCGCCCCATGGCTGACTAATTT
TTTTTATTTATGCAGAGGCCGAGGCCGCCTCTGCCTCTGAGCTATTCCAGAAGTAGTGAGGAGGCTTTTT
TGGAGGCCTAGGCTTTTGCAAAAAGCTCCCGGCCGGGAGCTTGTATATCCATTTTCGGATCTGATCAAGA
GACAGGATGAGGATCGTTTCGCATGATTGAACAAGATGGATTGCACGCAGGTTCTCCGGCCGCTTGGGTG
GAGAGGCTATTCGGCTATGACTGGGCACAACAGACAATCGGCTGCTCTGATGCCGCCGTGTTCCGGCTGT
CAGCGCAGGGGCGCCCGGTTCTTTTTGTCAAGACCGACCTGTCCGGTGCCCTGAATGAACTGCAGGACGA
GGCAGCGCGGCTATCGTGGCTGGCCACGACGGGCGTTCCTTGCGCAGCTGTGCTCGACGTTGTCACTGAA
GCGGGAAGGGACTGGCTGCTATTGGGCGAAGTGCCGGGGCAGGATCTCCTGTCATCTCACCTTGCTCCTG
CCGAGAAAGTATCCATCATGGCTGATGCAATGCGGCGGCTGCATACGCTTGATCCGGCTACCTGCCCATT
CGACCACCAAGCGAAACATCGCATCGAGCGAGCACGTACTCGGATGGAAGCCGGTCTTGTCGATCAGGAT
GATCTGGACGAAGAGCATCAGGGGCTCGCGCCAGCCGAACTGTTCGCCAGGCTCAAGGCGCGCATGCCCG
ACGGCGAGGATCTCGTCGTGACCCATGGCGATGCCTGCTTGCCGAATATCATGGTGGAAAATGGCCGCTT
TTCTGGATTCATCGACTGTGGCCGGCTGGGTGTGGCGGACCGCTATCAGGACATAGCGTTGGCTACCCGT
GATATTGCTGAAGAGCTTGGCGGCGAATGGGCTGACCGCTTCCTCGTGCTTTACGGTATCGCCGCTCCCG
ATTCGCAGCGCATCGCCTTCTATCGCCTTCTTGACGAGTTCTTCTGAGCGGGACTCTGGGGTTCGAAATG
ACCGACCAAGCGACGCCCAACCTGCCATCACGAGATTTCGATTCCACCGCCGCCTTCTATGAAAGGTTGG
GCTTCGGAATCGTTTTCCGGGACGCCGGCTGGATGATCCTCCAGCGCGGGGATCTCATGCTGGAGTTCTT
CGCCCACCCCAACTTGTTTATTGCAGCTTATAATGGTTACAAATAAAGCAATAGCATCACAAATTTCACA
AATAAAGCATTTTTTTCACTGCATTCTAGTTGTGGTTTGTCCAAACTCATCAATGTATCTTATCATGTCT
GTATACCGTCGACCTCTAGCTAGAGCTTGGCGTAATCATGGTCATAGCTGTTTCCTGTGTGAAATTGTTA
TCCGCTCACAATTCCACACAACATACGAGCCGGAAGCATAAAGTGTAAAGCCTGGGGTGCCTAATGAGTG
AGCTAACTCACATTAATTGCGTTGCGCTCACTGCCCGCTTTCCAGTCGGGAAACCTGTCGTGCCAGCTGC
ATTAATGAATCGGCCAACGCGCGGGGAGAGGCGGTTTGCGTATTGGGCGCTCTTCCGCTTCCTCGCTCAC
TGACTCGCTGCGCTCGGTCGTTCGGCTGCGGCGAGCGGTATCAGCTCACTCAAAGGCGGTAATACGGTTA
TCCACAGAATCAGGGGATAACGCAGGAAAGAACATGTGAGCAAAAGGCCAGCAAAAGGCCAGGAACCGTA
AAAAGGCCGCGTTGCTGGCGTTTTTCCATAGGCTCCGCCCCCCTGACGAGCATCACAAAAATCGACGCTC
AAGTCAGAGGTGGCGAAACCCGACAGGACTATAAAGATACCAGGCGTTTCCCCCTGGAAGCTCCCTCGTG
CGCTCTCCTGTTCCGACCCTGCCGCTTACCGGATACCTGTCCGCCTTTCTCCCTTCGGGAAGCGTGGCGC
TTTCTCATAGCTCACGCTGTAGGTATCTCAGTTCGGTGTAGGTCGTTCGCTCCAAGCTGGGCTGTGTGCA
CGAACCCCCCGTTCAGCCCGACCGCTGCGCCTTATCCGGTAACTATCGTCTTGAGTCCAACCCGGTAAGA
CACGACTTATCGCCACTGGCAGCAGCCACTGGTAACAGGATTAGCAGAGCGAGGTATGTAGGCGGTGCTA
CAGAGTTCTTGAAGTGGTGGCCTAACTACGGCTACACTAGAAGAACAGTATTTGGTATCTGCGCTCTGCT
GAAGCCAGTTACCTTCGGAAAAAGAGTTGGTAGCTCTTGATCCGGCAAACAAACCACCGCTGGTAGCGGT
TTTTTTGTTTGCAAGCAGCAGATTACGCGCAGAAAAAAAGGATCTCAAGAAGATCCTTTGATCTTTTCTA
CGGGGTCTGACGCTCAGTGGAACGAAAACTCACGTTAAGGGATTTTGGTCATGAGATTATCAAAAAGGAT
CTTCACCTAGATCCTTTTAAATTAAAAATGAAGTTTTAAATCAATCTAAAGTATATATGAGTAAACTTGG
TCTGACAGTTACCAATGCTTAATCAGTGAGGCACCTATCTCAGCGATCTGTCTATTTCGTTCATCCATAG
TTGCCTGACTCCCCGTCGTGTAGATAACTACGATACGGGAGGGCTTACCATCTGGCCCCAGTGCTGCAAT
GATACCGCGAGACCCACGCTCACCGGCTCCAGATTTATCAGCAATAAACCAGCCAGCCGGAAGGGCCGAG
CGCAGAAGTGGTCCTGCAACTTTATCCGCCTCCATCCAGTCTATTAATTGTTGCCGGGAAGCTAGAGTAA
GTAGTTCGCCAGTTAATAGTTTGCGCAACGTTGTTGCCATTGCTACAGGCATCGTGGTGTCACGCTCGTC
GTTTGGTATGGCTTCATTCAGCTCCGGTTCCCAACGATCAAGGCGAGTTACATGATCCCCCATGTTGTGC
AAAAAAGCGGTTAGCTCCTTCGGTCCTCCGATCGTTGTCAGAAGTAAGTTGGCCGCAGTGTTATCACTCA
TGGTTATGGCAGCACTGCATAATTCTCTTACTGTCATGCCATCCGTAAGATGCTTTTCTGTGACTGGTGA
GTACTCAACCAAGTCATTCTGAGAATAGTGTATGCGGCGACCGAGTTGCTCTTGCCCGGCGTCAATACGG
GATAATACCGCGCCACATAGCAGAACTTTAAAAGTGCTCATCATTGGAAAACGTTCTTCGGGGCGAAAAC
TCTCAAGGATCTTACCGCTGTTGAGATCCAGTTCGATGTAACCCACTCGTGCACCCAACTGATCTTCAGC
ATCTTTTACTTTCACCAGCGTTTCTGGGTGAGCAAAAACAGGAAGGCAAAATGCCGCAAAAAAGGGAATA
AGGGCGACACGGAAATGTTGAATACTCATACTCTTCCTTTTTCAATATTATTGAAGCATTTATCAGGGTT
ATTGTCTCATGAGCGGATACATATTTGAATGTATTTAGAAAAATAAACAAATAGGGGTTCCGCGCACATT
TCCCCGAAAAGTGCCACCTGACGTC
Features (pLannotate 1.2.2; 20 found; start..end, strand, type, name):
     28..80      -  misc_feature   bom (fragment): basis of mobility region from pBR322
    235..614     +  enhancer       CMV enhancer: human cytomegalovirus immediate early enhancer
    615..818     +  promoter       CMV promoter: human cytomegalovirus (CMV) immediate early promoter
    814..847     +  LTR            5' LTR (truncated) (fragment): truncated 5' long terminal repeat (LTR) from HIV-1
    863..881     +  promoter       T7 promoter: promoter for bacteriophage T7 RNA polymerase
    927..1019    +  CDS            ZNF22 (fragment): ZNF22_BOVIN - Experimental evidence at transcript level: Swiss-Prot protein existence level 2. Binds DNA through the consensus sequence 5'-CAATG-3'. May be involved in transcriptional regulation and may play a role in tooth formation (By similarity). From Bos taurus (Bovine).
   1062..1286    +  polyA_signal   bGH poly(A) signal: bovine growth hormone polyadenylation signal
   1290..1311    +  promoter       SV40 promoter (fragment): SV40 enhancer and early promoter
   1332..1760    +  rep_origin     f1 ori (sequence partly withheld): f1 bacteriophage origin of replication; arrow indicates direction of (+) strand synthesis
   1774..2103    +  promoter       SV40 promoter: SV40 enhancer and early promoter
   2174..2965    +  CDS            neo: KKA2_KLEPN - Also known as kan, nptII. Experimental evidence at protein level: Swiss-Prot protein existence level 1. Resistance to kanamycin, neomycin, paromomycin, ribostamycin, butirosin and gentamicin B. From Klebsiella pneumoniae.
   2989..3147    +  CDS            ble (fragment): BLE_KLEPN - Experimental evidence at protein level: Swiss-Prot protein existence level 1. Binding protein with a strong affinity to the bleomycin family of antibiotics. Binds to CL990; an antimitotic-antibiotic compound. From Klebsiella pneumoniae.
   3142..3263    +  polyA_signal   SV40 poly(A) signal: SV40 polyadenylation signal
   3336..3352    -  protein_bind   lac operator: The lac repressor binds to the lac operator to inhibit transcription in E. coli. This inhibition can be relieved by adding lactose or isopropyl-β-D-thiogalactopyranoside (IPTG). lac repressor encoded by lacI
   3360..3390    -  promoter       lac promoter: promoter for the E. coli lac operon
   3405..3426    -  protein_bind   CAP binding site: CAP binding activates transcription in the presence of cAMP. E. coli catabolite activator protein
   3439..3531    -  CDS            lacI (fragment): lac repressor; lacI; The lac repressor binds to the lac operator to inhibit transcription in E. coli. This inhibition can be relieved by adding lactose or isopropyl-β-D-thiogalactopyranoside (IPTG).
   3714..4299    -  rep_origin     ori: high-copy-number ColE1/pMB1/pBR322/pUC origin of replication
   4470..5330    -  CDS            AmpR: β-lactamase; bla; confers resistance to ampicillin, carbenicillin, and related antibiotics
   5331..5435    -  promoter       AmpR promoter: bla
