[The description below was written by a language model from this plasmid's Addgene catalogue record and pLannotate feature annotations shown in this document.]
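Description:
pc3XB-ZF87 is a module plasmid from the Zinc Finger Consortium Modular Assembly Kit v1.0, built on pc3XB, a modified version of the Invitrogen pcDNA3 mammalian expression vector. It is about 5.5 kb in total and is propagated in E. coli from a high-copy ColE1/pUC-type origin under ampicillin selection (AmpR with its native bla promoter). An f1 origin is also present. For mammalian cells, the backbone carries a neomycin phosphotransferase gene driven by the SV40 enhancer/early promoter and terminated by an SV40 polyadenylation signal, which allows G418 selection.

The payload is a roughly 90 bp insert encoding a single C2H2 zinc finger, ZF87, cloned between XbaI and BamHI sites that are both retained. According to the depositor, this finger comes from the Barbas module set and recognises the DNA triplet ATG. The automated annotation labels this region as a fragment of bovine ZNF22. That label most likely reflects the sequence similarity shared by zinc finger domains rather than the actual origin of the insert. The module sits downstream of the CMV immediate-early enhancer/promoter and a T7 promoter, and upstream of the bovine growth hormone polyadenylation signal. The T7 site also serves as the sequencing primer site. Short annotated fragments such as the HIV-1 LTR, ble, lacI and bom hits appear to be backbone remnants or chance matches, not functional elements.

The plasmid is an archived building block. Individual finger modules from the kit are combined by restriction-based modular assembly into multi-finger arrays with chosen DNA-binding specificities, which are then used to engineer zinc finger nucleases.
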