>Addgene plasmid #13221 | pc3XB-ZF87 | addgene partial sequence | sequence record 19605 | CMV-F 5'-CGCAAATGGGCGGTAGGCGTG-3'
AGCTCTCTGGCTAACTAGAGAACCCACTGCTTACTGGCTTATCGAAATTAATACGACTCACTATAGGGAG
ACCCAAGCTGGCTAGCGTTTAAACGGGCCCTCTAGACCCGGGGAGAAGCCTTACAAATGCCCAGAATGTG
GAAAGAGTTTTAGCAGGAGAGATGAACTCAATGTGCACCAGAGAACACATACCGGTGGATCCTCTGCACA
GTAGTAAGCTTAAGTTTAAACCGCTGATCAGCCTCGACTGTGCCTTCTAGTTGCCAGCCATCTGTTGTTT
GCCCCTCCCCCGTGCCTTCCTTGACCCTGGAAGGTGCCACTCCCACTGTCCTTTCCTAATAAAATGAGGA
AATTGCATCGCATTGTCTGAGTAGGTGTCATTCTATTCTGGGGGGTGGGGTGGGGCAGGACAGCAAGGGG
GAGGATTGGGAAGACAATAGCAGGCATGCTGGGGATGCGGTGGGCTCTATGGCTTCTGAGGCGGAAAGAA
CCAGCTGGGGCTCTAGGGGGTATCCCC
[124 nt withheld, positions 518-641]
C
[64 nt withheld, positions 643-706]
