Addgene plasmid #13221: pc3XB-ZF87
Depositing lab: Daniel Voytas. Depositing organization: Iowa State University. Publication: Standardized reagents and protocols for engineering zinc finger nucleases by modular assembly. Wright DA, Thibodeau-Beganny S, Sander JD, Winfrey RJ, Hirsh AS, Eichtinger M, Fu F, Porteus MH, Dobbs D, Voytas DF, Joung JK. Nat Protoc. 2006;1(3):1637-52. doi: 10.1038/nprot.2006.259 PubMed 17406455.
Backbone
  Vector backbone: pc3XB
  Backbone manufacturer: Modified Invitrogen pcDNA3
  Backbone size w/o insert (bp): 5400
  Vector type: Mammalian Expression
  Selectable markers: Neomycin (select with G418)
Growth in bacteria
  Bacterial resistance: Ampicillin, 100 μg/mL
  Growth temperature: 37°C
  Growth strain: XL1 Blue
  Copy number: High Copy
Gene/Insert
  Gene/Insert name: ZF87
  Insert size (bp): 90
  Cloning method: Restriction Enzyme; 5′ cloning site XbaI (not destroyed); 3′ cloning site BamHI (not destroyed)
  Sequencing primers: 5′ T7
Terms and licenses: Academic/Nonprofit Terms; Industry Terms: Not Available to Industry
Depositor comments: Part of the Zinc Finger Consortium Modular Assembly Kit v1.0. Finger protein sequence: PGEKPYKCPECGKSFSRRDELNVHQRTH. Target DNA sequence: ATG. This zinc finger is derived from the Barbas module set.
How to cite: pc3XB-ZF87 was a gift from Daniel Voytas (Addgene plasmid # 13221 ; http://n2t.net/addgene:13221 ; RRID:Addgene_13221)
